Addgene plasmid #131216: pOVC1_X_HsPDZ1b
Purpose: Expresses HsPDZ1b (Homo sapiens) folllwed by restriction sites
Depositing lab: Harald Janovjak. Depositing organization: Monash University. Publication: Engineering Strategy and Vector Library for the Rapid Generation of Modular Light-Controlled Protein-Protein Interactions. Tichy AM, Gerrard EJ, Legrand JMD, Hobbs RM, Janovjak H. J Mol Biol. 2019 May 29. pii: S0022-2836(19)30317-1. doi: 10.1016/j.jmb.2019.05.033. PubMed 31150735.
Backbone
  Vector backbone: pcDNA3.1-
  Backbone manufacturer: Invitrogen
  Backbone size w/o insert (bp): 5318
  Vector type: Mammalian Expression
  Selectable markers: Neomycin (select with G418)
Growth in bacteria
  Bacterial resistance: Ampicillin, 100 μg/mL
  Growth temperature: 37°C
  Growth strain: DH5alpha
  Copy number: High Copy
Gene/Insert
  Gene/Insert name: HsPDZ1b
  Species: H. sapiens (human)
  Insert size (bp): 636
  Promoter: CMV
  Cloning method: Restriction Enzyme; 5′ cloning site XmaI (not destroyed); 3′ cloning site XmaI (not destroyed)
  Sequencing primers: 5′ CMV_F (CGCAAATGGGCGGTAGGCGTG); 3′ pcDNA_R (CAACAGATGGCTGGCAAC)
Terms and licenses: Academic/Nonprofit Terms; Industry Terms: Not Available to Industry
How to cite: pOVC1_X_HsPDZ1b was a gift from Harald Janovjak (Addgene plasmid # 131216 ; http://n2t.net/addgene:131216 ; RRID:Addgene_131216)
