[The description below was written by a language model from this plasmid's Addgene catalogue record.]
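Description:
pOVC1_X_HsPDZ1b is a mammalian expression plasmid built on the pcDNA3.1(-) backbone (about 5.3 kb without insert). It is maintained in E. coli as a high-copy plasmid under ampicillin selection. It also carries a neomycin resistance marker, so transfected mammalian cells can be selected with G418, for example to establish stable lines. No feature table accompanies the record, so individual backbone elements such as origins and polyadenylation signals are not itemised here.

The payload is a 636 bp human insert named HsPDZ1b, expressed from the strong constitutive CMV promoter. The name suggests a PDZ-type protein interaction domain, but the record does not define the parent gene or the domain boundaries. The insert was placed by restriction cloning between two XmaI sites, both of which remain intact. The stated purpose is to express HsPDZ1b followed by restriction sites. This implies that a protein of interest can be cloned downstream of the domain to create a fusion, and the retained XmaI sites should allow the domain module itself to be excised or exchanged. No epitope tags, reporters or linkers are listed.

The plasmid belongs to a vector library described in work on an engineering strategy for rapidly generating modular light-controlled protein-protein interactions. In that context it appears to serve as a building block, supplying one interaction domain in a standard cloning format for assembling optogenetic fusion proteins and testing them in mammalian cells. The record does not state the binding partner or the light-sensitive component intended to pair with HsPDZ1b.
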