>Addgene plasmid #131216 | pOVC1_X_HsPDZ1b | depositor partial sequence | sequence record 251489 | pOVC1_X_HsPDZ1b
ACCATGGCCACCGGTGAATTCTCAGGCTCTGGATCCCCCGGGCCAGAACTTGGATTTAGCATATCAGGTG
GTGTCGGGGGTAGAGGAAACCCATTCAGACCTGATGATGATGGTATATTTGTAACAAGGGTACAACCTGA
AGGACCAGCATCAAAATTACTGCAGCCAGGTGATAAAATTATTCAGGCTAATGGCTACAGTTTTATAAAT
ATTGAACATGGACAAGCAGTGTCCTTGCTAAAAACTTTCCAGAATACAGTTGAACTCATCATTGTACGAG
AAGTTGGTAACGGTGCAAAACAAGAGATTCGAGTGAGGGTTGAAAAAGACGGTGGTTCTGGAGGCGTTTC
TTCTGTTCCGACCAATCTGGAAGTTGTTGCTGCGACCCCGACTAGCCTGCTGATCAGCTGGGATGCGTAT
AGGGAGCTTCCGGTTAGTTATTACCGTATCACGTACGGTGAAACAGGTGGTAACTCCCCGGTTCAGGAGT
TCACTGTACCTGGTTCCAAGTCTACTGCTACCATCAGCGGCCTGAAACCGGGTGTCGACTATACCATCAC
TGTATACGCACATTACAACTACCATTACTACTCTAGCCCAATCTCGATTAACTACCGTACCTCTAGACCC
GGGTAA
