LOCUS       Exported 5958 bp ds-DNA circular SYN 13-MAY-2021
DEFINITION  Expresses HsPDZ1b (Homo sapiens) folllwed by restriction sites.
ACCESSION   .
VERSION     .
KEYWORDS    pOVC1_X_HsPDZ1b
SOURCE      synthetic DNA construct
  ORGANISM  synthetic DNA construct
REFERENCE   1 (bases 1 to 5958)
  AUTHORS   Tichy AM, Gerrard EJ, Legrand JMD, Hobbs RM, Janovjak H
  TITLE     Engineering Strategy and Vector Library for the Rapid Generation of
            Modular Light-Controlled Protein-Protein Interactions.
  JOURNAL   J Mol Biol. 2019 May 29. pii: S0022-2836(19)30317-1. doi:
            10.1016/j.jmb.2019.05.033.
  PUBMED    31150735
REFERENCE   2 (bases 1 to 5958)
  AUTHORS   .
  TITLE     Direct Submission
  JOURNAL   Exported May 13, 2021 from SnapGene Server 1.1.58
            http://www.snapgene.com
FEATURES             Location/Qualifiers
     source          1..5958
                     /organism="synthetic DNA construct"
                     /mol_type="other DNA"
     enhancer        129..508
                     /label=CMV enhancer
                     /note="human cytomegalovirus immediate early enhancer"
     promoter        509..712
                     /label=CMV promoter
                     /note="human cytomegalovirus (CMV) immediate early
                     promoter"
     primer_bind     663..683
                     /label=CMV-F
                     /note="Human CMV immediate early promoter, forward primer"
     primer_bind     757..776
                     /label=T7
                     /note="T7 promoter, forward primer"
     promoter        757..775
                     /label=T7 promoter
                     /note="promoter for bacteriophage T7 RNA polymerase"
     primer_bind     complement(1443..1460)
                     /label=BGH-rev
                     /note="Bovine growth hormone terminator, reverse primer.
                     Also called BGH reverse"
     polyA_signal    1449..1673
                     /label=bGH poly(A) signal
                     /note="bovine growth hormone polyadenylation signal"
     rep_origin      1719..2147
                     /direction=RIGHT
                     /label=f1 ori
                     /note="f1 bacteriophage origin of replication; arrow
                     indicates direction of (+) strand synthesis"
     primer_bind     complement(1806..1825)
                     /label=F1ori-R
                     /note="F1 origin, reverse primer"
     primer_bind     2016..2037
                     /label=F1ori-F
                     /note="F1 origin, forward primer"
     primer_bind     complement(2156..2176)
                     /label=pBABE 3'
                     /note="SV40 enhancer, reverse primer for pBABE vectors"
     promoter        2161..2490
                     /label=SV40 promoter
                     /note="SV40 enhancer and early promoter"
     rep_origin      2341..2476
                     /label=SV40 ori
                     /note="SV40 origin of replication"
     primer_bind     2403..2422
                     /label=SV40pro-F
                     /note="SV40 promoter/origin, forward primer"
     CDS             2557..3351
                     /codon_start=1
                     /gene="aph(3')-II (or nptII)"
                     /product="aminoglycoside phosphotransferase from Tn5"
                     /label=NeoR/KanR
                     /note="confers resistance to neomycin, kanamycin, and G418
                     (Geneticin(R))"
                     /translation="MIEQDGLHAGSPAAWVERLFGYDWAQQTIGCSDAAVFRLSAQGRP
                     VLFVKTDLSGALNELQDEAARLSWLATTGVPCAAVLDVVTEAGRDWLLLGEVPGQDLLS
                     SHLAPAEKVSIMADAMRRLHTLDPATCPFDHQAKHRIERARTRMEAGLVDQDDLDEEHQ
                     GLAPAELFARLKARMPDGEDLVVTHGDACLPNIMVENGRFSGFIDCGRLGVADRYQDIA
                     LATRDIAEELGGEWADRFLVLYGIAAPDSQRIAFYRLLDEFF"
     primer_bind     complement(2611..2630)
                     /label=Neo-R
                     /note="Neomycin resistance gene, reverse primer"
     primer_bind     3221..3240
                     /label=Neo-F
                     /note="Neomycin resistance gene, forward primer"
     polyA_signal    3525..3646
                     /label=SV40 poly(A) signal
                     /note="SV40 polyadenylation signal"
     primer_bind     complement(3562..3581)
                     /label=SV40pA-R
                     /note="SV40 polyA, reverse primer"
     primer_bind     3616..3635
                     /label=EBV-rev
                     /note="SV40 polyA terminator, reverse primer"
     primer_bind     complement(3695..3711)
                     /label=M13 rev
                     /note="common sequencing primer, one of multiple similar
                     variants"
     primer_bind     complement(3695..3711)
                     /label=M13 Reverse
                     /note="In lacZ gene. Also called M13-rev"
     primer_bind     complement(3708..3730)
                     /label=M13/pUC Reverse
                     /note="In lacZ gene"
     protein_bind    3719..3735
                     /label=lac operator
                     /bound_moiety="lac repressor encoded by lacI"
                     /note="The lac repressor binds to the lac operator to
                     inhibit transcription in E. coli. This inhibition can be
                     relieved by adding lactose or
                     isopropyl-beta-D-thiogalactopyranoside (IPTG)."
     promoter        complement(3743..3773)
                     /label=lac promoter
                     /note="promoter for the E. coli lac operon"
     protein_bind    3788..3809
                     /label=CAP binding site
                     /bound_moiety="E. coli catabolite activator protein"
                     /note="CAP binding activates transcription in the presence
                     of cAMP."
     primer_bind     complement(3926..3943)
                     /label=L4440
                     /note="L4440 vector, forward primer"
     rep_origin      complement(4097..4685)
                     /direction=LEFT
                     /label=ori
                     /note="high-copy-number ColE1/pMB1/pBR322/pUC origin of
                     replication"
     primer_bind     complement(4177..4196)
                     /label=pBR322ori-F
                     /note="pBR322 origin, forward primer"
     CDS             complement(4856..5716)
                     /codon_start=1
                     /gene="bla"
                     /product="beta-lactamase"
                     /label=AmpR
                     /note="confers resistance to ampicillin, carbenicillin, and
                     related antibiotics"
                     /translation="MSIQHFRVALIPFFAAFCLPVFAHPETLVKVKDAEDQLGARVGYI
                     ELDLNSGKILESFRPEERFPMMSTFKVLLCGAVLSRIDAGQEQLGRRIHYSQNDLVEYS
                     PVTEKHLTDGMTVRELCSAAITMSDNTAANLLLTTIGGPKELTAFLHNMGDHVTRLDRW
                     EPELNEAIPNDERDTTMPVAMATTLRKLLTGELLTLASRQQLIDWMEADKVAGPLLRSA
                     LPAGWFIADKSGAGERGSRGIIAALGPDGKPSRIVVIYTTGSQATMDERNRQIAEIGAS
                     LIKHW"
     primer_bind     5479..5498
                     /label=Amp-R
                     /note="Ampicillin resistance gene, reverse primer"
     promoter        complement(5717..5821)
                     /gene="bla"
                     /label=AmpR promoter
     primer_bind     complement(5896..5915)
                     /label=pRS-marker
                     /note="pRS vectors, use to sequence yeast selectable
                     marker"
ORIGIN
        1 cgctgagtag tgcgcgagca aaatttaagc tacaacaagg caaggcttga ccgacaattg
       61 catgaagaat ctgcttaggg ttaggcgttt tgcgctgctt cgcgatgtac gggccagata
      121 tacgcgttga cattgattat tgactagtta ttaatagtaa tcaattacgg ggtcattagt
      181 tcatagccca tatatggagt tccgcgttac ataacttacg gtaaatggcc cgcctggctg
      241 accgcccaac gacccccgcc cattgacgtc aataatgacg tatgttccca tagtaacgcc
      301 aatagggact ttccattgac gtcaatgggt ggagtattta cggtaaactg cccacttggc
      361 agtacatcaa gtgtatcata tgccaagtac gccccctatt gacgtcaatg acggtaaatg
      421 gcccgcctgg cattatgccc agtacatgac cttatgggac tttcctactt ggcagtacat
      481 ctacgtatta gtcatcgcta ttaccatggt gatgcggttt tggcagtaca tcaatgggcg
      541 tggatagcgg tttgactcac ggggatttcc aagtctccac cccattgacg tcaatgggag
      601 tttgttttgg caccaaaatc aacgggactt tccaaaatgt cgtaacaact ccgccccatt
      661 gacgcaaatg ggcggtaggc gtgtacggtg ggaggtctat ataagcagag ctctctggct
      721 aactagagaa cccactgctt actggcttat cgaaattaat acgactcact atagggagac
      781 ccaagctgac catggccacc ggtgaattct caggctctgg atcccccggg ccagaacttg
      841 gatttagcat atcaggtggt gtcgggggta gaggaaaccc attcagacct gatgatgatg
      901 gtatatttgt aacaagggta caacctgaag gaccagcatc aaaattactg cagccaggtg
      961 ataaaattat tcaggctaat ggctacagtt ttataaatat tgaacatgga caagcagtgt
     1021 ccttgctaaa aactttccag aatacagttg aactcatcat tgtacgagaa gttggtaacg
     1081 gtgcaaaaca agagattcga gtgagggttg aaaaagacgg tggttctgga ggcgtttctt
     1141 ctgttccgac caatctggaa gttgttgctg cgaccccgac tagcctgctg atcagctggg
     1201 atgcgtatag ggagcttccg gttagttatt accgtatcac gtacggtgaa acaggtggta
     1261 actccccggt tcaggagttc actgtacctg gttccaagtc tactgctacc atcagcggcc
     1321 tgaaaccggg tgtcgactat accatcactg tatacgcaca ttacaactac cattactact
     1381 ctagcccaat ctcgattaac taccgtacct ctagacccgg gtaagtttaa accgctgatc
     1441 agcctcgact gtgccttcta gttgccagcc atctgttgtt tgcccctccc ccgtgccttc
     1501 cttgaccctg gaaggtgcca ctcccactgt cctttcctaa taaaatgagg aaattgcatc
     1561 gcattgtctg agtaggtgtc attctattct ggggggtggg gtggggcagg acagcaaggg
     1621 ggaggattgg gaagacaata gcaggcatgc tggggatgcg gtgggctcta tggcttctga
     1681 ggcggaaaga accagctggg gctctagggg gtatccccnn nnnnnnnnnn nnnnnnnnnn
     1741 nnnnnnnnnn nnnnnnnnnn nnnnnnnnnn nnnnnnnnnn nnnnnnnnnn nnnnnnnnnn
     1801 nnnnnnnnnn nnnnnnnnnn nnnnnnnnnn nnnnnnnnnn nncnnnnnnn nnnnnnnnnn
     1861 nnnnnnnnnn nnnnnnnnnn nnnnnnnnnn nnnnnnnnnn nnnnnnnnnn nnnnnnnnnn
     1921 nnnnnnnnnn nnnnannnnn nnnnnnnnnn nnnnnnnnnn nnnnnnnnnn nnnnnnnnnn
     1981 nnnncctttg acgttggagt ccacgttctt taatagtgga ctcttgttcc aaactggaac
     2041 aacactcaac cctatctcgg tctattcttt tgatttataa gggattttgc cgatttcggc
     2101 ctattggtta aaaaatgagc tgatttaaca aaaatttaac gcgaattaat tctgtggaat
     2161 gtgtgtcagt tagggtgtgg aaagtcccca ggctccccag caggcagaag tatgcaaagc
     2221 atgcatctca attagtcagc aaccaggtgt ggaaagtccc caggctcccc agcaggcaga
     2281 agtatgcaaa gcatgcatct caattagtca gcaaccatag tcccgcccct aactccgccc
     2341 atcccgcccc taactccgcc cagttccgcc cattctccgc cccatggctg actaattttt
     2401 tttatttatg cagaggccga ggccgcctct gcctctgagc tattccagaa gtagtgagga
     2461 ggcttttttg gaggcctagg cttttgcaaa aagctctcgg gagcttgtat atccattttc
     2521 ggatctgatc aagagacagg atgaggatcg tttcgcatga ttgaacaaga tggattgcac
     2581 gcaggttctc cggccgcttg ggtggagagg ctattcggct atgactgggc acaacagaca
     2641 atcggctgct ctgatgccgc cgtgttccgg ctgtcagcgc aggggcgccc ggttcttttt
     2701 gtcaagaccg acctgtccgg tgccctgaat gaactgcagg acgaggcagc gcggctatcg
     2761 tggctggcca cgacgggcgt tccttgcgca gctgtgctcg acgttgtcac tgaagcggga
     2821 agggactggc tgctattggg cgaagtgccg gggcaggatc tcctgtcatc tcaccttgct
     2881 cctgccgaga aagtatccat catggctgat gcaatgcggc ggctgcatac gcttgatccg
     2941 gctacctgcc cattcgacca ccaagcgaaa catcgcatcg agcgagcacg tactcggatg
     3001 gaagccggtc ttgtcgatca ggatgatctg gacgaagagc atcaggggct cgcgccagcc
     3061 gaactgttcg ccaggctcaa ggcgcgcatg cccgacggcg aggatctcgt cgtgacccat
     3121 ggcgatgcct gcttgccgaa tatcatggtg gaaaatggcc gcttttctgg attcatcgac
     3181 tgtggccggc tgggtgtggc ggaccgctat caggacatag cgttggctac ccgtgatatt
     3241 gctgaagagc ttggcggcga atgggctgac cgcttcctcg tgctttacgg tatcgccgct
     3301 cccgattcgc agcgcatcgc cttctatcgc cttcttgacg agttcttctg agcgggactc
     3361 tggggttcga aatgaccgac caagcgacgc ccaacctgcc atcacgagat ttcgattcca
     3421 ccgccgcctt ctatgaaagg ttgggcttcg gaatcgtttt ccgggacgcc ggctggatga
     3481 tcctccagcg cggggatctc atgctggagt tcttcgccca ccccaacttg tttattgcag
     3541 cttataatgg ttacaaataa agcaatagca tcacaaattt cacaaataaa gcattttttt
     3601 cactgcattc tagttgtggt ttgtccaaac tcatcaatgt atcttatcat gtctgtatac
     3661 cgtcgacctc tagctagagc ttggcgtaat catggtcata gctgtttcct gtgtgaaatt
     3721 gttatccgct cacaattcca cacaacatac gagccggaag cataaagtgt aaagcctggg
     3781 gtgcctaatg agtgagctaa ctcacattaa ttgcgttgcg ctcactgccc gctttccagt
     3841 cgggaaacct gtcgtgccag ctgcattaat gaatcggcca acgcgcgggg agaggcggtt
     3901 tgcgtattgg gcgctcttcc gcttcctcgc tcactgactc gctgcgctcg gtcgttcggc
     3961 tgcggcgagc ggtatcagct cactcaaagg cggtaatacg gttatccaca gaatcagggg
     4021 ataacgcagg aaagaacatg tgagcaaaag gccagcaaaa ggccaggaac cgtaaaaagg
     4081 ccgcgttgct ggcgtttttc cataggctcc gcccccctga cgagcatcac aaaaatcgac
     4141 gctcaagtca gaggtggcga aacccgacag gactataaag ataccaggcg tttccccctg
     4201 gaagctccct cgtgcgctct cctgttccga ccctgccgct taccggatac ctgtccgcct
     4261 ttctcccttc gggaagcgtg gcgctttctc atagctcacg ctgtaggtat ctcagttcgg
     4321 tgtaggtcgt tcgctccaag ctgggctgtg tgcacgaacc ccccgttcag cccgaccgct
     4381 gcgccttatc cggtaactat cgtcttgagt ccaacccggt aagacacgac ttatcgccac
     4441 tggcagcagc cactggtaac aggattagca gagcgaggta tgtaggcggt gctacagagt
     4501 tcttgaagtg gtggcctaac tacggctaca ctagaagaac agtatttggt atctgcgctc
     4561 tgctgaagcc agttaccttc ggaaaaagag ttggtagctc ttgatccggc aaacaaacca
     4621 ccgctggtag cggtggtttt tttgtttgca agcagcagat tacgcgcaga aaaaaaggat
     4681 ctcaagaaga tcctttgatc ttttctacgg ggtctgacgc tcagtggaac gaaaactcac
     4741 gttaagggat tttggtcatg agattatcaa aaaggatctt cacctagatc cttttaaatt
     4801 aaaaatgaag ttttaaatca atctaaagta tatatgagta aacttggtct gacagttacc
     4861 aatgcttaat cagtgaggca cctatctcag cgatctgtct atttcgttca tccatagttg
     4921 cctgactccc cgtcgtgtag ataactacga tacgggaggg cttaccatct ggccccagtg
     4981 ctgcaatgat accgcgagac ccacgctcac cggctccaga tttatcagca ataaaccagc
     5041 cagccggaag ggccgagcgc agaagtggtc ctgcaacttt atccgcctcc atccagtcta
     5101 ttaattgttg ccgggaagct agagtaagta gttcgccagt taatagtttg cgcaacgttg
     5161 ttgccattgc tacaggcatc gtggtgtcac gctcgtcgtt tggtatggct tcattcagct
     5221 ccggttccca acgatcaagg cgagttacat gatcccccat gttgtgcaaa aaagcggtta
     5281 gctccttcgg tcctccgatc gttgtcagaa gtaagttggc cgcagtgtta tcactcatgg
     5341 ttatggcagc actgcataat tctcttactg tcatgccatc cgtaagatgc ttttctgtga
     5401 ctggtgagta ctcaaccaag tcattctgag aatagtgtat gcggcgaccg agttgctctt
     5461 gcccggcgtc aatacgggat aataccgcgc cacatagcag aactttaaaa gtgctcatca
     5521 ttggaaaacg ttcttcgggg cgaaaactct caaggatctt accgctgttg agatccagtt
     5581 cgatgtaacc cactcgtgca cccaactgat cttcagcatc ttttactttc accagcgttt
     5641 ctgggtgagc aaaaacagga aggcaaaatg ccgcaaaaaa gggaataagg gcgacacgga
     5701 aatgttgaat actcatactc ttcctttttc aatattattg aagcatttat cagggttatt
     5761 gtctcatgag cggatacata tttgaatgta tttagaaaaa taaacaaata ggggttccgc
     5821 gcacatttcc ccgaaaagtg ccacctgacg tcgacggatc gggagatctc ccgatcccct
     5881 atggtgcact ctcagtacaa tctgctctga tgccgcatag ttaagccagt atctgctccc
     5941 tgcttgtgtg ttggaggt
//
